>Addgene plasmid #190855 | pSilencer2.1-U6-3JB8R+12 | addgene full sequence | sequence record 379262 | Addgene NGS Result
GACGAAAGGGCCTCGTGATACGCCTATTTTTATAGGTTAATGTCATGATAATAATGGTTTCTTAGACGTC
AGGTGGCACTTTTCGGGGAAATGTGCGCGGAACCCCTATTTGTTTATTTTTCTAAATACATTCAAATATG
TATCCGCTCATGAGACAATAACCCTGATAAATGCTTCAATAATATTCCAGCAGGCAGAAGTATGCAAAGC
ATGCATCTCAATTAGTTAGCAACCAGGTGTGGAAAGTCCCCAGGCTCCCCAGCAGGCAGAAGTATGCAAA
GCATGCATCTCAATTAGTCAGCAACCATAGTCCCGCCCCTAACTCCGCCCATCCCGCCCCTAACTCCGCC
CAGTTCCGCCCATTCTCCGCCCCATGGCTGACTAATTTTTTTTATTTATGCAGAGGCCGAGGCCGCCTCT
GCCTCTGAGCTATTCCAGAAGTAGTGGGGAGGCTTTTTTGGAGGCCTAGGCTTTTGCAAAAAGCTCCCGG
GAGCTTGTATATCCATTTTCGGATCTGATCAGCACGTGATGAAAAAGCCTGAACTCACCGCGACGTCTGT
CGAGAAGTTTCTGATCGAAAAGTTCGACAGCGTCTCCGACCTGATGCAGCTCTCGGAGGGCGAAGAATCT
CGTGCTTTCAGCTTCGATGTAGGAGGGCGTGGATATGTCCTGCGGGTAAATAGCTGCGCCGATGGTTTCT
ACAAAGATCGTTATGTTTATCGGCACTTTGCATCGGCCGCGCTCCCGATTCCGGAAGTGCTTGACATTGG
GGAATTCAGCGAGAGCCTGACCTATTGCATCTCCCGCCGTGCACAGGGTGTCACGTTGCAAGACCTGCCT
GAAACCGAACTGCCCGCTGTTCTGCAGCCGGTCGCGGAGGCCATGGATGCGATCGCTGCGGCCGATCTTA
GCCAGACGAGCGGGTTCGGCCCATTCGGACCGCAAGGAATCGGTCAATACACTACATGGCGTGATTTCAT
ATGCGCGATTGCTGATCCCCATGTGTATCACTGGCAAACTGTGATGGACGACACCGTCAGTGCGTCCGTC
GCGCAGGCTCTCGATGAGCTGATGCTTTGGGCCGAGGACTGCCCCGAAGTCCGGCACCTCGTGCACGCGG
ATTTCGGCTCCAACAATGTCCTGACGGACAATGGCCGCATAACAGCGGTCATTGACTGGAGCGAGGCGAT
GTTCGGGGATTCCCAATACGAGGTCGCCAACATCTTCTTCTGGAGGCCGTGGTTGGCTTGTATGGAGCAG
CAGACGCGCTACTTCGAGCGGAGGCATCCGGAGCTTGCAGGATCGCCGCGGCTCCGGGCGTATATGCTCC
GCATTGGTCTTGACCAACTCTATCAGAGCTTGGTTGACGGCAATTTCGATGATGCAGCTTGGGCGCAGGG
TCGATGCGACGCAATCGTCCGATCCGGAGCCGGGACTGTCGGGCGTACACAAATCGCCCGCAGAAGCGCG
GCCGTCTGGACCGATGGCTGTGTAGAAGTACTCGCCGATAGTGGAAACCGACGCCCCAGCACTCGTCCGA
GGGCAAAGGAATAGCACGTGCTACGAGATTTCGATTCCACCGCCGCCTTCTATGAAAGGTTGGGCTTCGG
AATCGTTTTCCGGGACGCCGGCTGGATGATCCTCCAGCGCGGGGATCTCATGCTGGAGTTCTTCGCCCAC
CCCAACTTGTTTATTGCAGCTTATAATGGTTACAAATAAAGCAATAGCATCACAAATTTCACAAATAAAG
CATTTTTTTCACTGCATTCTAGTTGTGGTTTGTCCAAACTCATCAATGTATCTTATCATGTCTGTATACC
GTCGACCTCTAGCTAGAGCTTGGCGTAATCATGGTCATAGCTGTTTCCTGTGTGAAATTGTTATCCGCTC
ACAATTCCACACAACATACGAGCCGGAAGCATAAAGGTAAGCCTGAATATTGAAAAAGGAAGAGTATGAG
TATTCAACATTTCCGTGTCGCCCTTATTCCCTTTTTTGCGGCATTTTGCCTTCCTGTTTTTGCTCACCCA
GAAACGCTGGTGAAAGTAAAAGATGCTGAAGATCAGTTGGGTGCACGAGTGGGTTACATCGAACTGGATC
TCAACAGCGGTAAGATCCTTGAGAGTTTTCGCCCCGAAGAACGTTTTCCAATGATGAGCACTTTTAAAGT
TCTGCTATGTGGCGCGGTATTATCCCGTATTGACGCCGGGCAAGAGCAACTCGGTCGCCGCATACACTAT
TCTCAGAATGACTTGGTTGAGTACTCACCAGTCACAGAAAAGCATCTTACGGATGGCATGACAGTAAGAG
AATTATGCAGTGCTGCCATAACCATGAGTGATAACACTGCGGCCAACTTACTTCTGACAACGATCGGAGG
ACCGAAGGAGCTAACCGCTTTTTTGCACAACATGGGGGATCATGTAACTCGCCTTGATCGTTGGGAACCG
GAGCTGAATGAAGCCATACCAAACGACGAGCGTGACACCACGATGCCTGTAGCAATGGCAACAACGTTGC
GCAAACTATTAACTGGCGAACTACTTACTCTAGCTTCCCGGCAACAATTAATAGACTGGATGGAGGCGGA
TAAAGTTGCAGGACCACTTCTGCGCTCGGCCCTTCCGGCTGGCTGGTTTATTGCTGATAAATCTGGAGCC
GGTGAGCGTGGGTCTCGCGGTATCATTGCAGCACTGGGGCCAGATGGTAAGCCCTCCCGTATCGTAGTTA
TCTACACGACGGGGAGTCAGGCAACTATGGATGAACGAAATAGACAGATCGCTGAGATAGGTGCCTCACT
GATTAAGCATTGGTAACTGTCAGACCAAGTTTACTCATATATACTTTAGATTGATTTAAAACTTCATTTT
TAATTTAAAAGGATCTAGGTGAAGATCCTTTTTGATAATCTCATGACCAAAATCCCTTAACGTGAGTTTT
CGTTCCACTGAGCGTCAGACCCCGTAGAAAAGATCAAAGGATCTTCTTGAGATCCTTTTTTTCTGCGCGT
AATCTGCTGCTTGCAAACAAAAAAACCACCGCTACCAGCGGTGGTTTTTTTGCCGGATCAAGAGCTACCA
ACTCTTTTTCCGAAGGTAACTGGCTTCAGCAGAGCGCAGATACCAAATACTGTTCTTCTAGTGTAGCCGT
AGTTAGGCCACCACTTCAAGAACTCTGTAGCACCGCCTACATACCTCGCTCTGCTAATCCTGTTACCAGT
GGCTGCTGCCAGTGGCGATAAGTCGTGTCTTACCGGGTTGGACTCAAGACGATAGTTACCGGATAAGGCG
CAGCGGTCGGGCTGAACGGGGGGTTCGTGCACACAGCCCAGCTTGGAGCGAACGACCTACACCGAACTGA
GATACCTACAGCGTGAGCTATGAGAAAGCGCCACGCTTCCCGAAGGGAGAAAGGCGGACAGGTATCCGGT
AAGCGGCAGGGTCGGAACAGGAGAGCGCACGAGGGAGCTTCCAGGGGGAAACGCCTGGTATCTTTATAGT
CCTGTCGGGTTTCGCCACCTCTGACTTGAGCGTCGATTTTTGTGATGCTCGTCAGGGGGGCGGAGCCTAT
GGAAAAACGCCAGCAACGCGGCCTTTTTACGGTTCCTGGCCTTTTGCTGGCCTTTTGCTCACATGTTCTT
TCCTGCGTTATCCCCTGATTCTGTGGATAACCGTATTACCGCCTTTGAGTGAGCTGATACCGCTCGCCGC
AGCCGAACGACCGAGCGCAGCGAGTCAGTGAGCGAGGAAGCGGAAGAGCGCCCAATACGCAAACCGCCTC
TCCCCGCGCGTTGGCCGATTCATTAATGCAGCTGGCACGACAGGTTTCCCGACTGGAAAGCGGGCAGTGA
GCGCAACGCAATTAATGTGAGTTAGCTCACTCATTAGGCACCCCAGGCTTTACACTTTATGCTTCCGGCT
CGTATGTTGTGTGGAATTGTGAGCGGATAACAATTTCACACAGGAAACAGCTATGACATGATTACGAATT
GCAACGATTTAGGTGACACTATAGAAGAGAAGGAATTAATACGACTCACTATAGGGAGAGAGAGAGAATT
ACCCTCACTAAAGGGAGGAGAAGCATGAATTCCCCAGTGGAAAGACGCGCAGGCAAAACGCACCACGTGA
CGGAGCGTGACCGCGCGCCGAGCGCGCGCCAAGGTCGGGCAGGAAGAGGGCCTATTTCCCATGATTCCTT
CATATTTGCATATACGATACAAGGCTGTTAGAGAGATAATTAGAATTAATTTGACTGTAAACACAAAGAT
ATTAGTACAAAATACGTGACGTAGAAAGTAATAATTTCTTGGGTAGTTTGCAGTTTTAAAATTATGTTTT
AAAATGGACTATCATATGCTTACCGTAACTTGAAAGTATTTCGATTTCTTGGGTTTATATATCTTGTGGA
AAGGACGAAACACCGGGAAAACGGCATCAATATGGTGACCTCCCGGGCTAGCTAGCTAGGCTTCTGGGCG
GCGATGAGATGACGTGTGCGGTGGTCGAGAGGTACCTTGGGTGAGGGAAGGGAAGGGAGGTTGACCACTG
CGTGACTGCCCAGAAGCCTAGCTAGCTAGAGCGGGGGACCACCAGGTTGCCTAAGGGGGGTGAACCGGCC
CAGGTCGGACCCGAGGAGAGAATCACTTACGGATCCTCGTTAAGTGGCTCTCAGTCGCCCGTAACTCCGA
TGCCGATGCAGCGGCGACAACTGCACCCAAGGCTCGGATCCTCGGGAACGGAGCAGGTCAAAACTCCCGT
GCTGTTTTTTGGAAAAGCTTGGCACTGGCCGTCGTTTTACAACGTCGTGACTGGGAAAACCCTGGCGTTA
CCCAACTTAATCGCCTTGCAGCACATCCCCCTTTCGCCAGCTGGCGTAATAGCGAAGAGGCCCGCACCGA
TCGCCCTTCCCAACAGTTGCGCAGCCTGAATGGCGAATGGCGCCTGATGCGGTATTTTCTCCTTACGCAT
CTGTGCGGTATTTCACACCGCATATGGTGCACTCTCAGTACAATCTGCTCTGATGCCGCATAGTTAAGCC
AGCCCCGACACCCGCCAACACCCGCTGACGCGCCCTGACGGGCTTGTCTGCTCCCGGCATCCGCTTACAG
ACAAGCTGTGACCGTCTCCGGGAGCTGCATGTGTCAGAGGTTTTCACCGTCATCACCGAAACGCGCGA
Features (pLannotate 1.2.2; 20 found; start..end, strand, type, name):
     96..186     +  promoter       AmpR promoter (fragment): bla
    187..480     +  promoter       SV40 promoter (fragment): SV40 enhancer and early promoter
    529..1554    +  CDS            HygR: aminoglycoside phosphotransferase from E. coli; aph(4)-Ia; confers resistance to hygromycin
   1564..1689    +  CDS            ble (fragment): BLE_KLEPN - Experimental evidence at protein level: Swiss-Prot protein existence level 1. Binding protein with a strong affinity to the bleomycin family of antibiotics. Binds to CL990; an antimitotic-antibiotic compound. From Klebsiella pneumoniae.
   1684..1805    +  polyA_signal   SV40 poly(A) signal: SV40 polyadenylation signal
   1878..1894    -  protein_bind   lac operator: The lac repressor binds to the lac operator to inhibit transcription in E. coli. This inhibition can be relieved by adding lactose or isopropyl-β-D-thiogalactopyranoside (IPTG). lac repressor encoded by lacI
   1902..1926    -  promoter       lac promoter (fragment): promoter for the E. coli lac operon
   1936..1955    +  promoter       AmpR promoter (fragment): bla
   1956..2816    +  CDS            AmpR: β-lactamase; bla; confers resistance to ampicillin, carbenicillin, and related antibiotics
   2987..3575    +  rep_origin     ori: high-copy-number ColE1/pMB1/pBR322/pUC origin of replication
   3758..3850    +  CDS            lacI (fragment): lac repressor; lacI; The lac repressor binds to the lac operator to inhibit transcription in E. coli. This inhibition can be relieved by adding lactose or isopropyl-β-D-thiogalactopyranoside (IPTG).
   3863..3884    +  protein_bind   CAP binding site: CAP binding activates transcription in the presence of cAMP. E. coli catabolite activator protein
   3899..3929    +  promoter       lac promoter: promoter for the E. coli lac operon
   3937..3953    +  protein_bind   lac operator: The lac repressor binds to the lac operator to inhibit transcription in E. coli. This inhibition can be relieved by adding lactose or isopropyl-β-D-thiogalactopyranoside (IPTG). lac repressor encoded by lacI
   3997..4015    +  promoter       SP6 promoter: promoter for bacteriophage SP6 RNA polymerase
   4027..4045    +  promoter       T7 promoter: promoter for bacteriophage T7 RNA polymerase
   4176..4416    +  promoter       U6 promoter: RNA polymerase III promoter for human U6 snRNA
   4783..4937    +  CDS            lacZα (fragment): LacZα fragment of β-galactosidase; lacZ fragment
   4943..5042    -  misc_feature   bom (fragment): basis of mobility region from pBR322
   5144..1       -  CDS            rop (fragment) (across the origin): Rop protein, which maintains plasmids at low copy number; rop
