[The description below was written by a language model from this plasmid's Addgene catalogue record and pLannotate feature annotations shown in this document.]
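Description:
pSilencer2.1-U6-3JB8R+12 is a mammalian expression plasmid of about 5.2 kb built on the pSilencer2.1-U6 hygro backbone, a vector designed for transcribing small RNAs from an RNA polymerase III promoter. It is propagated in E. coli as a high-copy plasmid through a ColE1/pUC-type origin and selected with ampicillin via the β-lactamase gene. For selection in mammalian cells it carries a hygromycin resistance cassette in which the SV40 enhancer/early promoter drives the HygR coding sequence, followed by an SV40 polyadenylation signal. The annotation also detects assorted backbone remnants, including lac promoter/operator elements, fragments of lacZα, lacI, ble, bom and rop, and SP6 and T7 phage promoters lying upstream of the expression cassette. None of these appears to contribute to the payload.

The payload is a 333 bp synthetic insert, 3JB8R_bc339+12bp, introduced by Gibson cloning downstream of the human U6 promoter. It is not annotated as a feature in its own right, but the unannotated interval between the U6 promoter and the lacZα fragment is consistent with its position. The insert encodes a dual-specificity RNA aptamer that binds both O-GlcNAc transferase (OGT) and β-catenin, and the record notes that this version adopts a folded linker. U6-driven Pol III transcription suits this purpose because it produces abundant short, non-coding, structured RNAs. According to the associated publication title, such aptamers are used to manipulate target-specific O-GlcNAcylation, here of β-catenin, so that the functional effects of the modification can be studied in transfected mammalian cells. Hygromycin selection offers a way to enrich for or establish stably expressing cells.
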