Addgene plasmid #190855: pSilencer2.1-U6-3JB8R+12
Purpose: For mammalian expression of 3JB8R+12, a dual-specificity aptamer that binds OGT and β-catenin. Expression is driven by a U6 promoter. This dual-specificity aptamer adopts a folded linker.
Depositing lab: Gerald Hart. Depositing organization: University of Georgia. Publication: Dual-specificity RNA aptamers enable manipulation of target-specific O-GlcNAcylation and unveil functions of O-GlcNAc on beta-catenin. Zhu Y, Hart GW. Cell. 2022 Dec 30:S0092-8674(22)01529-X. doi: 10.1016/j.cell.2022.12.016. PubMed 36626902.
Backbone
  Vector backbone: pSilencer2.1-U6 hygro
  Total vector size (bp): 5177
  Vector type: Mammalian Expression, Synthetic Biology, Affinity Reagent/ Antibody
  Selectable markers: Hygromycin
Growth in bacteria
  Bacterial resistance: Ampicillin, 100 μg/mL
  Growth temperature: 37°C
  Growth strain: DH5alpha
  Copy number: High Copy
Gene/Insert
  Gene/Insert name: 3JB8R_bc339+12bp (A Dual-Specificity aptamer targeting OGT and β-catenin)
  Species: Synthetic
  Insert size (bp): 333
  Promoter: U6
  Cloning method: Gibson Cloning
  Sequencing primers: 5′ T7, LKO.1 5'; 3′ 2.0Rev
Terms and licenses: Academic/Nonprofit Terms; Industry Terms
How to cite: pSilencer2.1-U6-3JB8R+12 was a gift from Gerald Hart (Addgene plasmid # 190855 ; http://n2t.net/addgene:190855 ; RRID:Addgene_190855)
